>Addgene plasmid #211778 | LLP785_Traptavidin-DNMT3A-CO | addgene full sequence | sequence record 417360 | Addgene NGS Result
GACGTCCATAGAGCCCACCGCATCCCCAGCATGCCTGCTATTGTCTTCCCAATCCTCCCCCTTGCTGTCC
TGCCCCACCCCACCCCCCAGAATAGAATGACACCTACTCAGACAATGCGATGCAATTTCCTCATTTTATT
AGGAAAGGACAGTGGGAGTGGCACCTTCCAGGGTCAAGGAAGGCACGGGGGAGGGGCAAACAACAGATGG
CTGGCAACTAGAAGGCACAGTCAACTGCCCTTGTACAGCTCGTCCATGCCGAGAGTGATCCCGGCGGCGG
TCACGAACTCCAGCAGGACCATGTGATCGCGCTTCTCGTTGGGGTCTTTGCTCAGGGCGGACTGGGTGCT
CAGGTAGTGGTTGTCGGGCAGCAGCACGGGGCCGTCGCCGATGGGGGTGTTCTGCTGGTAGTGGTCGGCG
AGCTGCACGCTGCCGTCCTCGATGTTGTGGCGGATCTTGAAGTTCACCTTGATGCCGTTCTTCTGCTTGT
CGGCCATGATATAGACGTTGTGGCTGTTGTAGTTGTACTCCAGCTTGTGCCCCAGGATGTTGCCGTCCTC
CTTGAAGTCGATGCCCTTCAGCTCGATGCGGTTCACCAGGGTGTCGCCCTCGAACTTCACCTCGGCGCGG
GTCTTGTAGTTGCCGTCGTCCTTGAAGAAGATGGTGCGCTCCTGGACGTAGCCTTCGGGCATGGCGGACT
TGAAGAAGTCGTGCTGCTTCATGTGGTCGGGGTAGCGGCTGAAGCACTGCACGCCGTAGGTCAGGGTGGT
CACGAGGGTGGGCCAGGGCACGGGCAGCTTGCCGGTGGTGCAGATGAACTTCAGGGTCAGCTTGCCGTAG
GTGGCATCGCCCTCGCCCTCGCCGGACACGCTGAACTTGTGGCCGTTTACGTCGCCGTCCAGCTCGACCA
GGATGGGCACCACCCCGGTGAACAGCTCCTCGCCCTTGCTCACCATGGTGGCCGTACGGGTGGCGCGCGT
AGCCTAGGCCTCCAAAAAAGCCTCCTCACTACTTCTGGAATAGCTCAGAGGCAGAGGCGGCCTCGGCCTC
TGCATAAATAAAAAAAATTAGTCAGCCATGGGGCGGAGAATGGGCGGAACTGGGCGGAGTTAGGGGCGGG
ATGGGCGGAGTTAGGGGCGGGACTATGGTTGCTGACTAATTGAGATGCATGCTTTGCATACTTCTGCCTG
CCTGAATTCACGTCGACGGATCGGGAGATCTCCCGATCCCCTATGGTGCACTCTCAGTACAATCTGCTCT
GATGCCGCATAGTTAAGCCAGTATCTGCTCCCTGCTTGTGTGTTGGAGGTCGCTGAGTAGTGCGCGAGCA
AAATTTAAGCTACAACAAGGCAAGGCTTGACCGACAATTGCATGAAGAATCTGCTTAGGGTTAGGCGTTT
TGCGTGCAAAGATGGATAAAGTTTTAAACAGAGAGGAATCTTTGCAGCTAATGGACCTTCTAGGTCTTGA
AAGGAGTGGGAATTGGCTCCGGTGCCCGTCAGTGGGCAGAGCGCACATCGCCCACAGTCCCCGAGAAGTT
GGGGGGAGGGGTCGGCAATTGAACCGGTGCCTAGAGAAGGTGGCGCGGGGTAAACTGGGAAAGTGATGTC
GTGTACTGGCTCCGCCTTTTTCCCGAGGGTGGGGGAGAACCGTATATAAGTGCAGTAGTCGCCGTGAACG
TTCTTTTTCGCAACGGGTTTGCCGCCAGAACACAGGTAAGTGCCGTGTGTGGTTCCCGCGGGCCTGGCCT
CTTTACGGGTTATGGCCCTTGCGTGCCTTGAATTACTTCCACCTGGCTGCAGTACGTGATTCTTGATCCC
GAGCTTCGGGTTGGAAGTGGGTGGGAGAGTTCGAGGCCTTGCGCTTAAGGAGCCCCTTCGCCTCGTGCTT
GAGTTGAGGCCTGGCCTGGGCGCTGGGGCCGCCGCGTGCGAATCTGGTGGCACCTTCGCGCCTGTCTCGC
TGCTTTCGATAAGTCTCTAGCCATTTAAAATTTTTGATGACCTGCTGCGACGCTTTTTTTCTGGCAAGAT
AGTCTTGTAAATGCGGGCCAAGATCTGCACACTGGTATTTCGGTTTTTGGGGCCGCGGGCGGCGACGGGG
CCCGTGCGTCCCAGCGCACATGTTCGGCGAGGCGGGGCCTGCGAGCGCGGCCACCGAGAATCGGACGGGG
GTAGTCTCAAGCTGGCCGGCCTGCTCTGGTGCCTGGCCTCGCGCCGCCGTGTATCGCCCCGCCCTGGGCG
GCAAGGCTGGCCCGGTCGGCACCAGTTGCGTGAGCGGAAAGATGGCCGCTTCCCGGCCCTGCTGCAGGGA
GCTCAAAATGGAGGACGCGGCGCTCGGGAGAGCGGGCGGGTGAGTCACCCACACAAAGGAAAAGGGCCTT
TCCGTCCTCAGCCGTCGCTTCATGTGACTCCACGGAGTACCGGGCGCCGTCCAGGCACCTCGATTAGTTC
TCGAGCTTTTGGAGTACGTCGTCTTTAGGTTGGGGGGAGGGGTTTTATGCGATGGAGTTTCCCCACACTG
AGTGGGTGGAGACTGAAGTTAGGCCAGCTTGGCACTTGATGTAATTCTCCTTGGAATTTGCCCTTTTTGA
GTTTGGATCTTGGTTCATTCTCAAGCCTCAGACAGTGGTTCAAAGTTTTTTTCTTCCATTTCAGGTGTCG
TGACGTACGGCCACCATGGGTCCTAAGAAAAAGAGGAAGGTGGGTAAGCCTATCCCTAACCCTCTCCTCG
GTCTCGATTCTACGGGCAAGCCCATCCCCAACCCCCTGCTGGGCCTGGACAGCACCGGTAAACCTATTCC
TAATCCACTCCTCGGACTCGATTCCACACATATGGCTGAAGCTGGTATCACCGGCACCTGGTACAACCAG
CTGGGATCCACCTTCATCGTTACCGCTGGTGCTGACGGTGCTCTGACCGGTACCTACGAATCCGCTGTTG
GTAACGCTGAAGGCGATTACGTTCTGACCGGTCGTTACGACTCCGCTCCGGCTACCGACGGTTCCGGAAC
CGCTCTGGGTTGGACCGTTGCTTGGAAAAACAACTACCGTAACGCTCACTCCGCTACCACCTGGTCTGGC
CAGTACGTTGGTGGTGCTGAAGCTCGTATCAACACCCAGTGGTTGTTGACCTCCGGCACCACCGAAGCTA
ACGCGTGGAAATCCACCCTGGTTGGTCACGACACCTTCACCAAAGTTAAACCGTCCGCTGCTTCCAGCGC
TGGAGGGGGTGGCTCCGGCGGAGGAGGCTCTGGTGGCGGAGGGAGTGGAGCGGCCGCTCCCTCCCGGCTC
CAGATGTTCTTCGCTAATAACCACGACCAGGAATTTGACCCTCCAAAGGTTTACCCACCTGTCCCAGCTG
AGAAGAGGAAGCCCATCCGGGTGCTGTCTCTCTTTGATGGAATCGCTACAGGGCTCCTGGTGCTGAAGGA
CTTGGGCATTCAGGTGGACCGCTACATTGCCTCGGAGGTGTGTGAGGACTCCATCACGGTGGGCATGGTG
CGGCACCAGGGGAAGATCATGTACGTCGGGGACGTCCGCAGCGTCACACAGAAGCATATCCAGGAGTGGG
GCCCATTCGATCTGGTGATTGGGGGCAGTCCCTGCAATGACCTCTCCATCGTCAACCCTGCTCGCAAGGG
CCTCTACGAGGGCACTGGCCGGCTGTTCTTTGAGTTCTACCGCCTCCTGCATGATGCGCGGCCCAAGGAG
GGAGATGATCGCCCCTTCTTCTGGCTCTTTGAGAATGTGGTGGCCATGGGCGTTAGTGACAAGAGGGACA
TCTCGCGATTTCTCGAGTCCAACCCTGTGATGATTGATGCCAAAGAAGTGTCAGCTGCACACAGGGCCCG
CTACTTCTGGGGTAACCTTCCCGGTATGAACAGGCCGTTGGCATCCACTGTGAATGATAAGCTTGAGTTG
CAAGAGTGCCTTGAACACGGACGGATAGCCAAATTCTCAAAGGTACGAACTATAACAACTCGGTCCAACT
CAATAAAGCAAGGTAAGGACCAGCATTTTCCCGTGTTTATGAACGAAAAAGAAGACATTTTGTGGTGTAC
CGAGATGGAAAGGGTCTTCGGTTTCCCAGTGCATTATACTGATGTTAGCAACATGAGTAGGTTGGCCCGG
CAACGGCTGTTGGGTAGGAGTTGGTCAGTCCCCGTTATCCGCCACCTTTTCGCGCCGTTGAAAGAGTACT
TCGCCTGCGTATGACGTTGAGTCTCTGTTTGTGGTGACTGATCATAATCAGCCATACCACATTTGTAGAG
GTTTTACTTGCTTTAAAAAACCTCCCACACCTCCCCCTGAACCTGAAACATAAAATGAATGCAATTGTTG
TTGTTAACTTGTTTATTGCAGCTTATAATGGTTACAAATAAAGCAATAGCATCACAAATTTCACAAATAA
AGCATTTTTTTCACTGCATTCTAGTTGTGGTTTGTCCAAACTCATCAATGTATCTTAATGCGTCGAGTGC
ATTCTAGTTGTGGTTTGTCCAAACTCATCAATGTATCTTATCATGTCTGTATACCGTCGACCTCTAGCTA
GAGCTTGGCGTAATCATGGTCATAGCTGTTTCCTGTGTGAAATTGTTATCCGCTCACAATTCCACACAAC
ATACGAGCCGGAAGCATAAAGTGTAAAGCCTGGGGTGCCTAATGAGTGAGCTAACTCACATTAATTGCGT
TGCGCTCACTGCCCGCTTTCCAGTCGGGAAACCTGTCGTGCCAGCTGCATTAATGAATCGGCCAACGCGC
GGGGAGAGGCGGTTTGCGTATTGGGCGCTCTTCCGCTTCCTCGCTCACTGACTCGCTGCGCTCGGTCGTT
CGGCTGCGGCGAGCGGTATCAGCTCACTCAAAGGCGGTAATACGGTTATCCACAGAATCAGGGGATAACG
CAGGAAAGAACATGTGAGCAAAAGGCCAGCAAAAGGCCAGGAACCGTAAAAAGGCCGCGTTGCTGGCGTT
TTTCCATAGGCTCCGCCCCCCTGACGAGCATCACAAAAATCGACGCTCAAGTCAGAGGTGGCGAAACCCG
ACAGGACTATAAAGATACCAGGCGTTTCCCCCTGGAAGCTCCCTCGTGCGCTCTCCTGTTCCGACCCTGC
CGCTTACCGGATACCTGTCCGCCTTTCTCCCTTCGGGAAGCGTGGCGCTTTCTCATAGCTCACGCTGTAG
GTATCTCAGTTCGGTGTAGGTCGTTCGCTCCAAGCTGGGCTGTGTGCACGAACCCCCCGTTCAGCCCGAC
CGCTGCGCCTTATCCGGTAACTATCGTCTTGAGTCCAACCCGGTAAGACACGACTTATCGCCACTGGCAG
CAGCCACTGGTAACAGGATTAGCAGAGCGAGGTATGTAGGCGGTGCTACAGAGTTCTTGAAGTGGTGGCC
TAACTACGGCTACACTAGAAGAACAGTATTTGGTATCTGCGCTCTGCTGAAGCCAGTTACCTTCGGAAAA
AGAGTTGGTAGCTCTTGATCCGGCAAACAAACCACCGCTGGTAGCGGTGGTTTTTTTGTTTGCAAGCAGC
AGATTACGCGCAGAAAAAAAGGATCTCAAGAAGATCCTTTGATCTTTTCTACGGGGTCTGACGCTCAGTG
GAACGAAAACTCACGTTAAGGGATTTTGGTCATGAGATTATCAAAAAGGATCTTCACCTAGATCCTTTTA
AATTAAAAATGAAGTTTTAAATCAATCTAAAGTATATATGAGTAAACTTGGTCTGACAGTTACCAATGCT
TAATCAGTGAGGCACCTATCTCAGCGATCTGTCTATTTCGTTCATCCATAGTTGCCTGACTCCCCGTCGT
GTAGATAACTACGATACGGGAGGGCTTACCATCTGGCCCCAGTGCTGCAATGATACCGCGAGACCCACGC
TCACCGGCTCCAGATTTATCAGCAATAAACCAGCCAGCCGGAAGGGCCGAGCGCAGAAGTGGTCCTGCAA
CTTTATCCGCCTCCATCCAGTCTATTAATTGTTGCCGGGAAGCTAGAGTAAGTAGTTCGCCAGTTAATAG
TTTGCGCAACGTTGTTGCCATTGCTACAGGCATCGTGGTGTCACGCTCGTCGTTTGGTATGGCTTCATTC
AGCTCCGGTTCCCAACGATCAAGGCGAGTTACATGATCCCCCATGTTGTGCAAAAAAGCGGTTAGCTCCT
TCGGTCCTCCGATCGTTGTCAGAAGTAAGTTGGCCGCAGTGTTATCACTCATGGTTATGGCAGCACTGCA
TAATTCTCTTACTGTCATGCCATCCGTAAGATGCTTTTCTGTGACTGGTGAGTACTCAACCAAGTCATTC
TGAGAATAGTGTATGCGGCGACCGAGTTGCTCTTGCCCGGCGTCAATACGGGATAATACCGCGCCACATA
GCAGAACTTTAAAAGTGCTCATCATTGGAAAACGTTCTTCGGGGCGAAAACTCTCAAGGATCTTACCGCT
GTTGAGATCCAGTTCGATGTAACCCACTCGTGCACCCAACTGATCTTCAGCATCTTTTACTTTCACCAGC
GTTTCTGGGTGAGCAAAAACAGGAAGGCAAAATGCCGCAAAAAAGGGAATAAGGGCGACACGGAAATGTT
GAATACTCATACTCTTCCTTTTTCAATATTATTGAAGCATTTATCAGGGTTATTGTCTCATGAGCGGATA
CATATTTGAATGTATTTAGAAAAATAAACAAATAGGGGTTCCGCGCACATTTCCCCGAAAAGTGCCACCT
Features (pLannotate 1.2.2; 19 found; start..end, strand, type, name):
      6..230     -  polyA_signal   bGH poly(A) signal: bovine growth hormone polyadenylation signal
    240..956     -  CDS            EGFP: EGFP is a basic (constitutively fluorescent) green fluorescent protein published in 1996, derived from Aequorea victoria. It is reported to be a rapidly-maturing weak dimer with moderate acid sensitivity.
    981..1191    -  promoter       SV40 promoter: SV40 early promoter
   1232..1284    -  misc_feature   bom (fragment): basis of mobility region from pBR322
   1412..1478    +  CDS            small t antigen (fragment): SV40 (simian virus 40) small t antigen
   1485..2663    +  promoter       EF-1α promoter: strong constitutive promoter for human elongation factor EF-1α
   2703..2744    +  CDS            V5 tag: epitope tag from simian virus 5
   2835..3215    +  CDS            SAV_STRAV (fragment): Experimental evidence at protein level: Swiss-Prot protein existence level 1. The biological function of streptavidin is not known. Forms a strong non-covalent specific complex with biotin (one molecule of biotin per subunit of streptavidin). From Streptomyces avidinii.
   3279..4211    +  CDS            Dnmt3a (fragment): DNM3A_MOUSE - Experimental evidence at protein level: Swiss-Prot protein existence level 1. Required for genome-wide de novo methylation and is essential for the establishment of DNA methylation patterns during development (PubMed:9662389, PubMed:11399089, PubMed:10555141, PubMed:11919202, PubMed:16567415, PubMed:17713477). DNA methylation is coordinated with methylation of histones (PubMed:9662389, PubMed:11399089, PubMed:10555141, PubMed:11919202, PubMed:16567415, PubMed:17713477). It modifies DNA in a non-processive manner and also methylates non-CpG sites (PubMed:9662389, PubMed:11399089,
   4239..4323    +  CDS            large T antigen (fragment): large T antigen from SV40 (simian virus 40)
   4346..4467    +  polyA_signal   SV40 poly(A) signal: SV40 polyadenylation signal
   4478..4529    +  polyA_signal   SV40 poly(A) signal (fragment): SV40 polyadenylation signal
   4593..4609    -  protein_bind   lac operator: The lac repressor binds to the lac operator to inhibit transcription in E. coli. This inhibition can be relieved by adding lactose or isopropyl-β-D-thiogalactopyranoside (IPTG). lac repressor encoded by lacI
   4617..4647    -  promoter       lac promoter: promoter for the E. coli lac operon
   4662..4683    -  protein_bind   CAP binding site: CAP binding activates transcription in the presence of cAMP. E. coli catabolite activator protein
   4696..4788    -  CDS            lacI (fragment): lac repressor; lacI; The lac repressor binds to the lac operator to inhibit transcription in E. coli. This inhibition can be relieved by adding lactose or isopropyl-β-D-thiogalactopyranoside (IPTG).
   4971..5559    -  rep_origin     ori: high-copy-number ColE1/pMB1/pBR322/pUC origin of replication
   5730..6590    -  CDS            AmpR: β-lactamase; bla; confers resistance to ampicillin, carbenicillin, and related antibiotics
   6591..6695    -  promoter       AmpR promoter: bla
