[The description below was written by a language model from this plasmid's Addgene catalogue record and pLannotate feature annotations shown in this document.]
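Description:
LLP785_Traptavidin-DNMT3A-CO is a 6.7 kb mammalian expression plasmid built on the LLP252 pEF1a-NLS-scFvGCN4-DNMT3a backbone. It is propagated in E. coli through a high-copy ColE1/pUC-type origin and selected with ampicillin (AmpR under its own bla promoter). Remnants of the lac promoter/operator region and a pBR322 bom fragment are carried over from the bacterial backbone.

The main cassette is driven by the strong constitutive human EF-1α promoter. It encodes an N-terminally V5-tagged fusion (recorded as 3xV5, although only one V5 unit is annotated) of a streptavidin-derived biotin-binding domain and a fragment of the de novo DNA methyltransferase DNMT3A, terminated by SV40 polyadenylation signals. The streptavidin-derived domain corresponds to Traptavidin, a streptavidin variant. The annotation matches the DNMT3A segment to the mouse protein, whereas the catalogue lists human as the species. A second, oppositely oriented cassette uses the SV40 early promoter to express EGFP with a bGH poly(A) signal. This gives a fluorescent marker for identifying or sorting transfected cells, in place of a drug resistance marker.

The catalogue's insert fields name Traptavidin-EZH2 and describe codon optimisation of the last 300 bp to distinguish EZH2 from endogenous mRNA. The plasmid name, stated purpose and sequence annotation all point to DNMT3A instead. The EZH2 wording therefore looks like a carry-over from a sibling construct, and the "CO" suffix probably refers to the analogous recoding of DNMT3A, though the record does not confirm this.

The construct serves as an effector module in a modular dCas9-based recruitment platform for combinatorial epigenome editing. Traptavidin acts as the binding counterpart of an AviTag, so the methyltransferase can be brought to sites marked by an AviTag-bearing component to deposit DNA methylation at targeted loci.
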