Addgene plasmid #211778: LLP785_Traptavidin-DNMT3A-CO
Purpose: AviTag counterpart binding domain, Traptavidin, fused to DNA methyltransferase DNMT3A, with GFP selection
Depositing lab: Ryan Lister. Depositing organization: University of Western Australia. Publication: A modular dCas9-based recruitment platform for combinatorial epigenome editing. Swain T, Pflueger C, Freytag S, Poppe D, Pflueger J, Nguyen TV, Li JK, Lister R. Nucleic Acids Res. 2023 Nov 24:gkad1108. doi: 10.1093/nar/gkad1108. PubMed 38000387.
Backbone
  Vector backbone: LLP252 pEF1a-NLS-scFvGCN4-DNMT3a
  Backbone manufacturer: Ryan Lister (Addgene plasmid # 100941)
  Vector type: Mammalian Expression
  Selectable markers: GFP
Growth in bacteria
  Bacterial resistance: Ampicillin, 100 μg/mL
  Growth temperature: 37°C
  Growth strain: NEB Stable
  Copy number: High Copy
Gene/Insert
  Gene/Insert name: Traptavidin-EZH2
  Species: H. sapiens (human)
  Mutation: Last 300 bp codon-optimised (CO) to detect EZH2 expression distinct from endogenous mRNA
  Promoter: pEF1a and pSV40
  Tag / fusion protein: 3xV5 (N terminal on backbone)
  Cloning method: Restriction Enzyme; 5′ cloning site Unknown (unknown if destroyed); 3′ cloning site Unknown (unknown if destroyed)
  Sequencing primers: 5′ n/a
Terms and licenses: Academic/Nonprofit Terms; Industry Terms: Not Available to Industry
Depositor comments: Please visit https://www.biorxiv.org/content/10.1101/2022.07.01.498378v1 for bioRxiv preprint.
How to cite: LLP785_Traptavidin-DNMT3A-CO was a gift from Ryan Lister (Addgene plasmid # 211778 ; http://n2t.net/addgene:211778 ; RRID:Addgene_211778)
